>Addgene plasmid #194346 | pECNUS_P4 | addgene full sequence | sequence record 388962 | Addgene NGS Result
TCTGTGAAGACAATTACGAATTCCCATGGGGAGCATCTTCATTCTTAAGATATGAAGATAATCTTCAAAA
GGCCCCTGGGAATCTGAAAGAAGAGAAGCAGGCCCATTTATATGGGAAAGAACAATAGTATTTCTTATAT
AGGCCCATTTAAGTTGAAAACAATCTTCAAAAGTCCCACATCGCTTAGATAAGAAAACGAAGCTGAGTTT
ATATACAGCTAGAGTCGAAGTAGTGATTGTGAGACCGTCACAGCTTGTCTGTAAGCGGATGCCGGGAGCA
GACAAGCCCGTCAGGGCGCGTCAGCGGGTGTTGGCGGGTGTCGGGGCTGGCTTAACTATGCGGCATCAGA
GCAGATTGTACTGAGAGTGCACCATATGCGGTGTGAAATACCGCACAGATGCGTAAGGAGAAAATACCGC
ATCAGGCGCCATTCGCCATTCAGGCTGCGCAACTGTTGGGAAGGGCGATCGGTGCGGGCCTCTTCGCTAT
TACGCCAGCTGGCGAAAGGGGGATGTGCTGCAAGGCGATTAAGTTGGGTAACGCCAGGGTTTTCCCAGTC
ACGACGTTGTAAAACGACGGCCAGTGAATTCGAGCTCGGTACCCGGGGATCCTCTAGAGTCGACCTGCAG
GCATGCAAGCTTGGCGTAATCATGGTCATAGCTGTTTCCTGTGTGAAATTGTTATCCGCTCACAATTCCA
CACAACATACGAGCCGGAAGCATAAAGTGTAAAGCCTGGGGTGCCTAATGAGTGAGCTAACTCACATTAA
TTGCGTTGCGCTCACTGCCCGCTTTCCAGTCGGGAAACCTGTCGTGCCAGCTGCGGTCTCAGTTTAAGAG
CTATGCTGGAAACAGCATAGCAAGTTTAAATAAGGCTAGTCCGTTATCAACTTGAAAAAGTGGCACCGAG
TCGGTGCTTTTTTTTGCAAAATTTTCCAGATCGATTTCTTCTTCCTCTGTTCTTCGGCGTTCAATTTCTG
GGGTCGCTCAGATTGTCTTCTGCACGAAGTGGTTTAAACTATCAGTGTTTGACAGGATATATTGGCGGGT
AAACCTAAGAGAAAAGAGCGTTTATTAGAATAATCGGATATTTAAAAGGGCGTGAAAAGGTTTATCCGTT
CGTCCATTTGTATGTGCATGCCAACCACAGGGTTCCCCAGATCAGGCGCTGGCTGCTGAACCCCCAGCCG
GAACTGACCCCACAAGGCCCTAGCGTTTGCAATGCACCAGGTCATCATTGACCCAGGCGTGTTCCACCAG
GCCGCTGCCTCGCAACTCTTCGCAGGCTTCGCCGACCTGCTCGCGCCACTTCTTCACGCGGGTGGAATCC
GATCCGCACATGAGGCGGAAGGTTTCCAGCTTGAGCGGGTACGGCTCCCGGTGCGAGCTGAAATAGTCGA
ACATCCGTCGGGCCGTCGGCGACAGCTTGCGGTACTTCTCCCATATGAATTTCGTGTAGTGGTCGCCAGC
AAACAGCACGACGATTTCCTCGTCGATCAGGACCTGGCAACGGGACGTTTTCTTGCCACGGTCCAGGACG
CGGAAGCGGTGCAGCAGCGACACCGATTCCAGGTGCCCAACGCGGTCGGACGTGAAGCCCATCGCCGTCG
CCTGTAGGCGCGACAGGCATTCCTCGGCCTTCGTGTAATACCGGCCATTGATCGACCAGCCCAGGTCCTG
GCAAAGCTCGTAGAACGTGAAGGTGATCGGCTCGCCGATAGGGGTGCGCTTCGCGTACTCCAACACCTGC
TGCCACACCAGTTCGTCATCGTCGGCCCGCAGCTCGACGCCGGTGTAGGTGATCTTCACGTCCTTGTTGA
CGTGGAAAATGACCTTGTTTTGCAGCGCCTCGCGCGGGATTTTCTTGTTGCGCGTGGTGAACAGGGCAGA
GCGGGCCGTGTCGTTTGGCATCGCTCGCATCGTGTCCGGCCACGGCGCAATATCGAACAAGGAAAGCTGC
ATTTCCTTGATCTGCTGCTTCGTGTGTTTCAGCAACGCGGCCTGCTTGGCCTCGCTGACCTGTTTTGCCA
GGTCCTCGCCGGCGGTTTTTCGCTTCTTGGTCGTCATAGTTCCTCGCGTGTCGATGGTCATCGACTTCGC
CAAACCTGCCGCCTCCTGTTCAAGACGACGCGAACGCTCCACGGCGGCCGATGGCGCGGGCAGGGCAGGG
GGAGCCAGTTGCACGCTGTCGCGCTCGATCTTGGCCGTAGCTTGCTGGACCATCGAGCCGACGGACTGGA
AGGTTTCGCGGGGCGCACGCATGACGGTGCGGCTTGCGATGGTTTCGGCATCCTCGGCGGAAAACCCCGC
GTCGATCAGTTCTTGCCTGTATGCCTTCCGGTCAAACGTCCGATTCATTCACCCTCCTTGCGGGATTGCC
CCGACTCACGCCGGGGCAATGTGCCCTTATTCCTGATTTGACCCGCCTGGTGCCTTGGTGTCCAGATAAT
CCACCTTATCGGCAATGAAGTCGGTCCCGTAGACCGTCTGGCCGTCCTTCTCGTACTTGGTATTCCGAAT
CTTGCCCTGCACGAATACCAGCGACCCCTTGCCCAAATACTTGCCGTGGGCCTCGGCCTGAGAGCCAAAA
CACTTGATGCGGAAGAAGTCGGTGCGCTCCTGCTTGTCGCCGGCATCGTTGCGCCACATCTAGGATCTGC
CAGGAACCGTAAAAAGGCCGCGTTGCTGGCGTTTTTCCATAGGCTCCGCCCCCCTGACGAGCATCACAAA
AATCGACGCTCAAGTCAGAGGTGGCGAAACCCGACAGGACTATAAAGATACCAGGCGTTTCCCCCTGGAA
GCTCCCTCGTGCGCTCTCCTGTTCCGACCCTGCCGCTTACCGGATACCTGTCCGCCTTTCTCCCTTCGGG
AAGCGTGGCGCTTTCTCATAGCTCACGCTGTAGGTATCTCAGTTCGGTGTAGGTCGTTCGCTCCAAGCTG
GGCTGTGTGCACGAACCCCCCGTTCAGCCCGACCGCTGCGCCTTATCCGGTAACTATCGTCTTGAGTCCA
ACCCGGTAAGACACGACTTATCGCCACTGGCAGCAGCCACTGGTAACAGGATTAGCAGAGCGAGGTATGT
AGGCGGTGCTACAGAGTTCTTGAAGTGGTGGCCTAACTACGGCTACACTAGAAGAACAGTATTTGGTATC
TGCGCTCTGCTGAAGCCAGTTACCTTCGGAAAAAGAGTTGGTAGCTCTTGATCCGGCAAACAAACCACCG
CTGGTAGCGGTGGTTTTTTTGTTTGCAAGCAGCAGATTACGCGCAGAAAAAAAGGATCTCAAGAAGATCC
TTTGATCTTTTCTACGGGGTCTGACGCTCAGTGGAACGAAAACTCACGTTAAGGGATTTTGGTCATGAGA
TTATCAAAAAGGATCTTCACCTAGATCCTTTTAAATTAAAAATGAAGTTTTAAATCAATCTAAAGTATAT
ATGAGTAAACTTGGTCTGACAGTTACCAATGCTTAATCAGTGAGGCACCTATCTCAGCGATCTGTCTATT
TCGTTCATCCATAGTTGCCTGACTCCCCGTCGTGTAGATAACTACGATACGGGAGGGCTTACCATCTGGC
CCCAGTGCTGCAATGATACCGCGAGAACCACGCTCACCGGCTCCAGATTTATCAGCAATAAACCAGCCAG
CCGGAAGGGCCGAGCGCAGAAGTGGTCCTGCAACTTTATCCGCCTCCATCCAGTCTATTAATTGTTGCCG
GGAAGCTAGAGTAAGTAGTTCGCCAGTTAATAGTTTGCGCAACGTTGTTGCCATTGCTACAGGCATCGTG
GTGTCACGCTCGTCGTTTGGTATGGCTTCATTCAGCTCCGGTTCCCAACGATCAAGGCGAGTTACATGAT
CCCCCATGTTGTGCAAAAAAGCGGTTAGCTCCTTCGGTCCTCCGATCGTTGTCAGAAGTAAGTTGGCCGC
AGTGTTATCACTCATGGTTATGGCAGCACTGCATAATTCTCTTACTGTCATGCCATCCGTAAGATGCTTT
TCTGTGACTGGTGAGTACTCAACCAAGTCATTCTGAGAATAGTGTATGCGGCGACCGAGTTGCTCTTGCC
CGGCGTCAATACGGGATAATACCGCGCCACATAGCAGAACTTTAAAAGTGCTCATCATTGGAAAACGTTC
TTCGGGGCGAAAACTCTCAAGGATCTTACCGCTGTTGAGATCCAGTTCGATGTAACCCACTCGTGCACCC
AACTGATCTTCAGCATCTTTTACTTTCACCAGCGTTTCTGGGTGAGCAAAAACAGGAAGGCAAAATGCCG
CAAAAAAGGGAATAAGGGCGACACGGAAATGTTGAATACTCATACTCTTCCTTTTTCAATATTATTGAAG
CATTTATCAAGGTTATTGTCTCATGAGCGGATACATATTTGAATGTATTTAGAAAAATAAACAAATAGGG
GTTCCGCGCACGAATTGGCCAGCGCTGCCATTTTTGGGGTGAGGCCGTTCGCGGCCGAGGGGCGCAGCCC
CTGGGGGGATGGGAGGCCCGCGTTAGCGGGCCGGGAGGGTTCGAGAAGGGGGGGCACCCCCCTTCGGCGT
GCGCGGTCACGCGCACAGGGCGCAGCCCTGGTTAAAAACAAGGTTTATAAATATTGGTTTAAAAGCAGGT
TAAAAGACAGGTTAGCGGTGGCCGAAAAACGGGCGGAAACCCTTGCAAATGCTGGATTTTCTGCCTGTGG
ACAGCCCCTCAAATGTCAATAGGTGCGCCCCTCATCTGTCAGCACTCTGCCCCTCAAGTGTCAAGGATCG
CGCCCCTCATCTGTCAGTAGTCGCGCCCCTCAAGTGTCAATACCGCAGGGCACTTATCCCCAGGCTTGTC
CACATCATCTGTGGGAAACTCGCGTAAAATCAGGCGTTTTCGCCGATTTGCGAGGCTGGCCAGCTCCACG
TCGCCGGCCGAAATCGAGCCTGCCCCTCATCTGTCAACGCCGCGCCGGGTGAGTCGGCCCCTCAAGTGTC
AACGTCCGCCCCTCATCTGTCAGTGAGGGCCAAGTTTTCCGCGAGGTATCCACAACGCCGGCGGCCGCGG
TGTCTCGCACACGGCTTCGACGGCGTTTCTGGCGCGTTTGCAGGGCCATAGACGGCCGCCAGCCCAGCGG
CGAGGGCAACCAGCCCGGTGAGCGTCGCAAAGGAGATCCTGATCTGACTGATGGGCTGCCTGTATCGAGT
GGTGATTTTGTGCCGAGCTGCCGGTCGGGGAGCTGTTGGCTGGCTGGTGGCAGGATATATTGTGGTGTAA
ACAAATTGACGCTTAGACAACTTAATAACACATTGCGGACGTTTTTAATGTACTGGGGTGGATGCAGTGG
GCCCCAC
Features (pLannotate 1.2.2; 17 found; start..end, strand, type, name):
    167..183     +  promoter       AtU6 promoter (fragment): consensus promoter from the three Arabidopsis U6 snRNA genes (Waibel and Filipowicz, 1990; Nekrasov et al., 2013)
    327..426     +  misc_feature   bom (fragment): basis of mobility region from pBR322
    432..589     -  CDS            lacZα (fragment): LacZα fragment of β-galactosidase; lacZ fragment
    586..642     +  misc_feature   MCS: pUC18/19 multiple cloning site
    679..695     -  protein_bind   lac operator: The lac repressor binds to the lac operator to inhibit transcription in E. coli. This inhibition can be relieved by adding lactose or isopropyl-β-D-thiogalactopyranoside (IPTG). lac repressor encoded by lacI
    703..733     -  promoter       lac promoter: promoter for the E. coli lac operon
    748..769     -  protein_bind   CAP binding site: CAP binding activates transcription in the presence of cAMP. E. coli catabolite activator protein
    782..824     -  CDS            lacI (fragment): lac repressor; lacI; The lac repressor binds to the lac operator to inhibit transcription in E. coli. This inhibition can be relieved by adding lactose or isopropyl-β-D-thiogalactopyranoside (IPTG).
    850..917     +  misc_RNA       tracrRNA (fragment): trans-activating CRISPR RNA for the Streptococcus pyogenes CRISPR/Cas9 system
   1030..1054    +  misc_feature   RB T-DNA repeat: right border repeat from nopaline C58 T-DNA
   1166..1186    -  CDS            TetR (fragment): tetracycline resistance regulatory protein; tetR
   1213..2358    -  CDS            trfA: TRFA_ECOLX - Experimental evidence at protein level: Swiss-Prot protein existence level 1. Also involved in plasmid copy number control, promoting intermolecular coupling of protein bound iterons at oriV, which inhibits replication initiation. From Escherichia coli.
   2694..3282    -  rep_origin     ori: high-copy-number ColE1/pMB1/pBR322/pUC origin of replication
   3453..4313    -  CDS            AmpR: β-lactamase; bla; confers resistance to ampicillin, carbenicillin, and related antibiotics
   4314..4418    -  promoter       AmpR promoter: bla
   4505..5136    -  rep_origin     oriV: incP origin of replication
   5228..5252    +  misc_feature   LB T-DNA repeat: left border repeat from nopaline C58 T-DNA
