[The description below was written by a language model from this plasmid's Addgene catalogue record and pLannotate feature annotations shown in this document.]
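Description:
pECNUS_P4 is a plant-expression entry clone for building multiplexed CRISPR guide RNA arrays. It was derived by modifying pICH47761, and the depositor describes it as the sgRNA entry clone for position 4. The plasmid is 5,327 bp in total. In E. coli it is maintained at high copy through a ColE1/pUC-type origin and selected with ampicillin via the β-lactamase gene and its native promoter. The backbone also carries the broad-host-range incP oriV together with the trfA replication initiator. Nopaline-type left and right T-DNA border repeats flank the cloning region, which reflects the binary-vector architecture of the parent. Short annotated fragments of tetR, lacI and the pBR322 bom region appear to be backbone or cassette remnants rather than functional units.

The insert of about 975 bp is recorded as sgRNA expression cassettes plus LacZ. The feature table is consistent with an Arabidopsis thaliana U6 snRNA promoter upstream, although only a short consensus fragment of it is annotated. Next comes a reverse-oriented lacZα cassette with its lac promoter, operator, CAP site and pUC multiple cloning site. Downstream is a Streptococcus pyogenes Cas9 tracrRNA-derived scaffold. This layout suggests that lacZα acts as a replaceable blue/white screening stuffer, so that inserting a spacer in its place would give a complete U6-driven sgRNA. The record does not spell out the exact spacer-cloning step. BsaI sites are listed at both ends of the insert and are not destroyed, which fits Type IIS (Golden Gate-style) assembly. No Cas9 gene or plant selection marker is annotated. The plasmid was deposited alongside work on designing minimal gRNA sets that cover multiple targets across genomes.
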