Addgene plasmid #194346: pECNUS_P4
Purpose: sgRNA position entry clone 4
Depositing lab: Eunyoung Chae. Depositing organization: National University of Singapore. Publication: Generating minimum set of gRNA to cover multiple targets in multiple genomes with MINORg. Lee RR, Cher WY, Wang J, Chen Y, Chae E. Nucleic Acids Res. 2023 Mar 15:gkad142. doi: 10.1093/nar/gkad142. PubMed 36919598.
Backbone
  Vector backbone: pICH47761
  Backbone size w/o insert (bp): 4968
  Total vector size (bp): 5327
  Vector type: Plant Expression
Growth in bacteria
  Bacterial resistance: Ampicillin, 100 μg/mL
  Growth temperature: 37°C
  Growth strain: DH5alpha
  Copy number: High Copy
Gene/Insert
  Gene/Insert name: sgRNA expression cassettes and LacZ
  Species: A. thaliana (mustard weed)
  Insert size (bp): 975
  Promoter: Ath U6 promoter
  Cloning method: Restriction Enzyme; 5′ cloning site BsaI (not destroyed); 3′ cloning site BsaI (not destroyed)
  Sequencing primers: 5′ CCTGTATCGAGTGGTGATTTTGTG; 3′ CGCCAATATATCCTGTCAAACACTG
Terms and licenses: Academic/Nonprofit Terms; Industry Terms: Not Available to Industry
Depositor comments: sgRNA position entry clone, position 4. Modified based on pICH47761.
How to cite: pECNUS_P4 was a gift from Eunyoung Chae (Addgene plasmid # 194346 ; http://n2t.net/addgene:194346 ; RRID:Addgene_194346)
